>Addgene plasmid #185875 | pILGFP3AA5 | addgene full sequence | sequence record 369502 | Addgene NGS Result
CAAGCTTGGCGTAATCATGGTCATAGCTGTTTCCTGTGTGAAATTGTTATCCGCTCACAATTCCACACAA
CATACGAGCCGGAAGCATAAAGTGTAAAGCCTGGGGTGCCTAATGAGTGAGCTAACTCACATTAATTGCG
TTGCGCTCACTGCCCGCTTTCCAGTCGGGAAACCTGTCGTGCCAGCTGCATTAATGAATCGGCCAACGCG
CGGGGAGAGGCGGTTTGCGTATTGGGCGCTCTTCCGCTTCCTCGCTCACTGACTCGCTGCGCTCGGTCGT
TCGGCTGCGGCGAGCGGTATCAGCTCACTCAAAGGCGGTAATACGGTTATCCACAGAATCAGGGGATAAC
GCAGGAAAGAACATGTGAGCAAAAGGCCAGCAAAAGGCCAGGAACCGTAAAAAGGCCGCGTTGCTGGCGT
TTTTCCATAGGCTCCGCCCCCCTGACGAGCATCACAAAAATCGACGCTCAAGTCAGAGGTGGCGAAACCC
GACAGGACTATAAAGATACCAGGCGTTTCCCCCTGGAAGCTCCCTCGTGCGCTCTCCTGTTCCGACCCTG
CCGCTTACCGGATACCTGTCCGCCTTTCTCCCTTCGGGAAGCGTGGCGCTTTCTCATAGCTCACGCTGTA
GGTATCTCAGTTCGGTGTAGGTCGTTCGCTCCAAGCTGGGCTGTGTGCACGAACCCCCCGTTCAGCCCGA
CCGCTGCGCCTTATCCGGTAACTATCGTCTTGAGTCCAACCCGGTAAGACACGACTTATCGCCACTGGCA
GCAGCCACTGGTAACAGGATTAGCAGAGCGAGGTATGTAGGCGGTGCTACAGAGTTCTTGAAGTGGTGGC
CTAACTACGGCTACACTAGAAGAACAGTATTTGGTATCTGCGCTCTGCTGAAGCCAGTTACCTTCGGAAA
AAGAGTTGGTAGCTCTTGATCCGGCAAACAAACCACCGCTGGTAGCGGTGGTTTTTTTGTTTGCAAGCAG
CAGATTACGCGCAGAAAAAAAGGATCTCAAGAAGATCCTTTGATCTTTTCTACGGGGTCTGACGCTCAGT
GGAACGAAAACTCACGTTAAGGGATTTTGGTCATGAGATTATCAAAAAGGATCTTCACCTAGATCCTTTT
AAATTAAAAATGAAGTTTTAAATCAATCTAAAGTATATATGAGTAAACTTGGTCTGACAGTTACCAATGC
TTAATCAGTGAGGCACCTATCTCAGCGATCTGTCTATTTCGTTCATCCATAGTTGCCTGACTCCCCGTCG
TGTAGATAACTACGATACGGGAGGGCTTACCATCTGGCCCCAGTGCTGCAATGATACCGCGAGACCCACG
CTCACCGGCTCCAGATTTATCAGCAATAAACCAGCCAGCCGGAAGGGCCGAGCGCAGAAGTGGTCCTGCA
ACTTTATCCGCCTCCATCCAGTCTATTAATTGTTGCCGGGAAGCTAGAGTAAGTAGTTCGCCAGTTAATA
GTTTGCGCAACGTTGTTGCCATTGCTACAGGCATCGTGGTGTCACGCTCGTCGTTTGGTATGGCTTCATT
CAGCTCCGGTTCCCAACGATCAAGGCGAGTTACATGATCCCCCATGTTGTGCAAAAAAGCGGTTAGCTCC
TTCGGTCCTCCGATCGTTGTCAGAAGTAAGTTGGCCGCAGTGTTATCACTCATGGTTATGGCAGCACTGC
ATAATTCTCTTACTGTCATGCCATCCGTAAGATGCTTTTCTGTGACTGGTGAGTACTCAACCAAGTCATT
CTGAGAATAGTGTATGCGGCGACCGAGTTGCTCTTGCCCGGCGTCAATACGGGATAATACCGCGCCACAT
AGCAGAACTTTAAAAGTGCTCATCATTGGAAAACGTTCTTCGGGGCGAAAACTCTCAAGGATCTTACCGC
TGTTGAGATCCAGTTCGATGTAACCCACTCGTGCACCCAACTGATCTTCAGCATCTTTTACTTTCACCAG
CGTTTCTGGGTGAGCAAAAACAGGAAGGCAAAATGCCGCAAAAAAGGGAATAAGGGCGACACGGAAATGT
TGAATACTCATACTCTTCCTTTTTCAATATTATTGAAGCATTTATCAGGGTTATTGTCTCATGAGCGGAT
ACATATTTGAATGTATTTAGAAAAATAAACAAATAGGGGTTCCGCGCACATTTCCCCGAAAAGTGCCACC
TGACGTCTAAGAAACCATTATTATCATGACATTAACCTATAAAAATAGGCGTATCACGAGGCCCTTTCGT
CTCGCGCGTTTCGGTGATGACGGTGAAAACCTCTGACACATGCAGCTCCCGGAGACGGTCACAGCTTGTC
TGTAAGCGGATGCCGGGAGCAGACAAGCCCGTCAGGGCGCGTCAGCGGGTGTTGGCGGGTGTCGGGGCTG
GCTTAACTATGCGGCATCAGAGCAGATTGTACTGAGAGTGCACCATATGCGGTGTGAAATACCGCACAGA
TGCGTAAGGAGAAAATACCGCATCAGGCGCCATTCGCCATTCAGGCTGCGCAACTGTTGGGAAGGGCGAT
CGGTGCGGGCCTCTTCGCTATTACGCCAGCTGGCGAAAGGGGGATGTGCTGCAAGGCGATTAAGTTGGGT
AACGCCAGGGTTTTCCCAGTCACGACGTTGTAAAACGACGGCCAGTGAATTCAGTTTAAACATGTACTAA
TCAGTCTAACACCCCGGAGGAGGCTTATCATTACATATTCTTGTCTCGGCGTTCTTTAAGTTTCTTATCT
TGTATGCCCGATATAGCAACCTTGTTGGTACCAATCTAACGGTTTCCGTACTTTGCAATGAAGAGATGAG
GAGGCATGGGTCACTTATTTAATATGTACGGGTGTTTACATGGAGTTGCTTTCTTTTTTTGTCTCAGCAG
TCATTGTGCGCCAAAAAAAGAGAAAACCGTGAGCCGAAGTCCACGCTCTGGAGTTAGGCTCTCCCATTAC
GGAGAGAAGCATTTCCTCAGCCTGGGAGCCCCGTTGGAACAGTCAGGCTAAACTGGGCCTTCCTACCCAC
TGCTTGCTGTTTCTCACTGGACGCACAAGGGGATTTTCTTTCTACCTTCGGCTTGCCTCACTGCGTTGGG
GCTTCCCAATGCAACTTCGTTCGTATGCATACAATCTTTTAGATATTATCTTTTAAAATTATTTTAAAAC
AATTTTAAATGTATCTCATATGCTTTTCTTCTGCTGTTGAAAAGGCTAAACAAAGAAGATCAATAAGATA
AAGCGGCCGCAAAATGTCTAAGAATATCGTTGTCCTACCGGGTGATCACGTCGGTAAAGAAGTTACTGAC
GAAGCTATTAAGGTCTTGAATGCCATTGCTGAAGTCCGTCCAGAAATTAAGTTCAATTTCCAACATCACT
TGATCGGGGGTGCTGCCATCGATGCCACTGGCACTCCTTTACCAGATGAAGCTCTAGAAGCCTCTAAGAA
AGCCGATGCTGTCTTACTAGGTGCTGTTGGTGGTCCAAAATGGGGTACGGGCGCAGTTAGACCAGAACAA
GGTCTATTGAAGATCAGAAAGGAATTGGGTCTATACGCCAACTTGAGACCATGTAACTTTGCTTCTGATT
CTTTACTAGATCTTTCTCCTTTGAAGCCTGAATATGCAAAGGGTACCGATTTCGTCGTCGTTAGAGAATT
GGTTGGTGGTATCTACTTTGGTGAAAGAAAAGAAGATGAAGGTGACGGAGTTGCTTGGGACTCTGAGAAA
TACAGTGTTCCTGAAGTTCAAAGAATTACAAGAATGGCTGCTTTCTTGGCATTGCAACAAAACCCACCAT
TACCAATCTGGTCTCTTGACAAGGCTAACGTGCTTGCCTCTTCCAGATTGTGGAGAAAGACTGTTGAAGA
AACCATCAAGACTGAGTTCCCACAATTAACTGTTCAGCACCAATTGATCGACTCTGCTGCTATGATTTTG
GTTAAATCACCAACTAAGCTAAACGGTGTTGTTATTACCAACAACATGTTTGGTGATATTATCTCCGATG
AAGCCTCTGTTATTCCAGGTTCTTTGGGTTTATTACCTTCTGCATCTCTAGCTTCCCTACCTGACACTAA
CAAGGCATTCGGTTTGTACGAACCATGTCATGGTTCTGCCCCAGATTTACCAGCAAACAAGGTTAACCCA
ATTGCTACCATCTTATCTGCAGCTATGATGTTGAAGTTATCCTTGGATTTGGTTGAAGAAGGTAGGGCTC
TTGAAGAAGCTGTTAGAAATGTCTTGGATGCAGGTGTCAGAACCGGTGACCTTGGTGGTTCTAACTCTAC
CACTGAGGTTGGCGATGCTATCGCCAAGGCTGTCAAGGAAATCTTGGCTTAAAGAGTCTTTTGTAACGAC
CCCGTCTCCACCAACTTGGTATGCTTGAAATCTCAAGGCCATTACACATTCAGTTATGTGAACGAAAGGT
CTTTATTTAACGTAGCATAAACTAAATAATACAGGTTCCGGTTAGCCTGCGGGCCCAAAGCTAGCTCTAA
TTGGTTTAATTAATAAATTTAATATTATTTTTAAATTTTTCTTTAAATATACAATAAATCTTTCATAACA
TGTTAAATTCATGATTAAGCGTAAATAAAGTGTAGTGGCAGAGTGCACGGGGTTTCCTGTGCCTTACAAA
GTAGGTACCAATTTGCGTATTGCAGCGAGGGTTCCGGTTACTATTTATAATTACGTGTTAGTGTACTGTG
ATTTTATTGAGGCTATAACAAGAAAAGGATCTGTGAAGGTTTTGAGAGAATGAGGCGAAAACACAGGGTT
ATTTTCATCAGCAACGCCGCTGTTTCAGCGGCACCCTGCCCTTTTCTTTTCGCAAGATGAGAGTAAAGAG
TTGTACATCAGGTAAGAATGTTATTATTTAAATTCGAAGTGATAAATTCTTTTCATGATGAATCACTCGC
TTATATGGGGTAGAATATATATATATGTGTGTGTGTGTGTGTGTTTGTGTATGTAGGGATGGTGCGCGTT
TGTTGTGTGACATTTGCTACTCATTCTTTTCCTTTTCCTACGACTGGCTTAACGGGAATATTATCAATTT
GCTGCATTCTTATGCTTCGGTCCGATGCTCAAGCTTAACTTCTTCGTGAGGAAGGAAAGTGTTGTCTCCT
ACTTTTTTCAAATTTTCGAATTGTATTTATATTTATTTAGTACTTCTTGAGTTTACATATCCTTCGTAAA
AATGCAACTTTTGTCGAAAAACACTTCCAAAAAAAAATAATAATGAATTTATGAAGCATACTAACGAGCG
AGCACATCGCTGAGGTATCATTACTTCATGAGATAAATTAACTCGAGCTCGAGCCTAATAACTTCGTATA
GCATACATTATACGAAGTTATATTAAGGGTTGCTCGACCAGAAAGCGACCACCCAACTTTGGCTGATAAT
AGCGTATAAACAATGCATACTTTGTACGTTCAAAATACAATGCAGTAGATATATTTATGCATATTACATA
TAATACATATCACATAGGAAGCAACAGGCGCGTTGGACTTTTAATTTTCGAGGACCGCGAATCCTTACAT
CACACCCAATCCCCCACAAGTGATCCCCCACACACCATAGCTTCAAAATGTTTCTACTCCTTTTTTACTC
TTCCAGATTTTCTCGGACTCCGCGCATCGCCGTACCACTTCAAAACACCCAAGCACAGCATACTAAATTT
CCCCTCTTTCTTCCTCTAGGGTGTCGTTAATTACCCGTACTAAAGGTTTGGAAAAGAAAAAAGAGACCGC
CTCGTTTCTTTTTCTTCGTCGAAAAAGGCAATAAAAATTTTTATCACGTTTCTTTTTCTTGAAAATTTTT
TTTTTTGATTTTTTTCTCTTTCGATGACCTCCCATTGATATTTAAGTTAATAAACGGTCTTCAATTTCTC
AAGTTTCAGTTTCATTTTTCTTGTTCTATTACAACTTTTTTTACTTCTTGCTCATTAGAAAGAAAGCATA
GCAATCTAATCTAAGTTTTAATTACAAAATGGGATCCTCTAAAGGTGAAGAATTATTCACTGGTGTTGTC
CCAATTTTGGTTGAATTAGATGGTGATGTTAATGGTCACAAATTTTCTGTCTCCGGTGAAGGTGAAGGTG
ATGCTACTTACGGTAAATTGACCTTAAAATTTATTTGTACTACTGGTAAATTGCCAGTTCCATGGCCAAC
CTTAGTCACTACTTTCGGTTATGGTGTTCAATGTTTTGCGAGATACCCAGATCATATGAAACAACATGAC
TTTTTCAAGTCTGCCATGCCAGAAGGTTATGTTCAAGAAAGAACTATTTTTTTCAAAGATGACGGTAACT
ACAAGACCAGAGCTGAAGTCAAGTTTGAAGGTGATACCTTAGTTAATAGAATCGAATTAAAAGGTATTGA
TTTTAAAGAAGATGGTAACATTTTAGGTCACAAATTGGAATACAACTATAACTCTCACAATGTTTACATC
ATGGCTGACAAACAAAAGAATGGTATCAAAGTTAACTTCAAAATTAGACACAACATTGAAGATGGTTCTG
TTCAATTAGCTGACCATTATCAACAAAATACTCCAATTGGTGATGGTCCAGTCTTGTTACCAGACAACCA
TTACTTATCCACTCAATCTGCCTTATCCAAAGATCCAAACGAAAAGAGAGACCACATGGTCTTGTTAGAA
TTTGTTACTGCTGCTGGTATTACCCATGGTATGGATGAATTGTACAAAAGATCTTAAACTAGTAGGACTA
TTTGCAAAGGGAAGGGATGCTAAGGTAGAGGGTGAACGTTACAGAAAAGCAGGCTGGGAAGCATATTTGA
GAAGATGCGGCCAGCAAAACTAAAAAACTGTATTATAAGTAAATGCATGTATACTAAACTCACAAATTAG
AGCTTCAATTTAATTATATCAGTTATTACCCGGGAATCTCGGTCGTAATGATTTGCATGCCCGCCATCTC
TACTCACTCCATAATATTACATATAGATATAGGACAAGCCCGCATTTTCATACTGAAAGGTAAACTTCTA
TTATTATAGTGGTATCCAACGTTCACCGCTTCCAGCATAGCAGAAATTACGTGTTTTTGCATATGTTATG
CTGATCATTGTATGCTTACTACCATTTTTCTTTGCTTCGCCTTGCCTTCTTTGACGTTTTTTTGAAGCAA
AAAAAAAGTCAAGACAGATGTGCTTACAAAACCATGTAAGGCTCATTTTCAAAGAAGCTACTAATAGAAA
GAGAACAAAGCGTTTACGAGTCTGGAAAATCAATGGCTCCATCTGGTATGTGAACTGCAATATTAATAGC
ACGAGAAAATTGAGAGGAAGATAGATGGGAACTAGTAGAGTTGATATTGATGAGATACGAAAACCACACG
TAAATAAACTATCCGACGACAAGAATAGTGCATTAAGGACTTGATTAAGATATGGTGAGCAACGTAATTA
TCGGGCTCAACAGTTTATTAGCAATCGTTTTGATAGAAGCGTTGATGCTGTGGAAGTTGTTCTTTTTACT
ACCAACAGCCATTAACAAATCCATTAGAGTGTTCGTTCGTTTTTCTGCTCAGATTCAAGAAAATTATTCC
ATCCTCATTATACTTTTTTCTTCTATTTCGTGCTCCACGTCGAGGTATCAAGGAACATAGTTTAAA
Features (pLannotate 1.2.2; 15 found; start..end, strand, type, name):
     44..60      -  protein_bind   lac operator: The lac repressor binds to the lac operator to inhibit transcription in E. coli. This inhibition can be relieved by adding lactose or isopropyl-β-D-thiogalactopyranoside (IPTG). lac repressor encoded by lacI
     68..98      -  promoter       lac promoter: promoter for the E. coli lac operon
    113..134     -  protein_bind   CAP binding site: CAP binding activates transcription in the presence of cAMP. E. coli catabolite activator protein
    147..239     -  CDS            lacI (fragment): lac repressor; lacI; The lac repressor binds to the lac operator to inhibit transcription in E. coli. This inhibition can be relieved by adding lactose or isopropyl-β-D-thiogalactopyranoside (IPTG).
    422..1010    -  rep_origin     ori: high-copy-number ColE1/pMB1/pBR322/pUC origin of replication
   1181..2041    -  CDS            AmpR: β-lactamase; bla; confers resistance to ampicillin, carbenicillin, and related antibiotics
   2042..2146    -  promoter       AmpR promoter: bla
   2241..2276    +  CDS            rop (fragment): Rop protein, which maintains plasmids at low copy number; rop
   2378..2477    +  misc_feature   bom (fragment): basis of mobility region from pBR322
   2483..2640    -  CDS            lacZα (fragment): LacZα fragment of β-galactosidase; lacZ fragment
   3240..4319    +  CDS            LEU2: LEU3_YEAST - Experimental evidence at protein level: Swiss-Prot protein existence level 1. Catalyzes the oxidation of 3-carboxy-2-hydroxy-4- methylpentanoate (3-isopropylmalate) to 3-carboxy-4-methyl-2- oxopentanoate. The product decarboxylates to 4-methyl-2 oxopentanoate. From Saccharomyces cerevisiae (strain ATCC 204508 / S288c) (Baker's yeast).
   5308..5341    +  protein_bind   loxP: Cre-mediated recombination occurs in the 8-bp core sequence (GCATACAT). Cre recombinase
   5558..5965    +  promoter       TEF1 promoter: S. cerevisiae TEF1; promoter for EF-1α
   5988..6698    +  CDS            GFPmut3: GFPmut3 is a basic (constitutively fluorescent) green fluorescent protein published in 1996, derived from Aequorea victoria. It is reported to be a very rapidly-maturing weak dimer.
   6714..6813    +  CDS            URA3 (fragment): orotidine-5'-phosphate decarboxylase, required for uracil biosynthesis; S. cerevisiae URA3; yeast auxotrophic marker, counterselectable with 5-fluoroorotic acid (5-FOA)
