[The description below was written by a language model from this plasmid's Addgene catalogue record and pLannotate feature annotations shown in this document.]
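Description:
pILGFP3AA5 is a pUC19-based yeast integration vector, catalogued as an empty backbone, built for the HapAmp-style in vivo gene amplification system (written "HamAmp" in the record) in Saccharomyces cerevisiae, targeting the RPL25 locus with a stated outcome of about 47 copies. In E. coli it is propagated at high copy from the ColE1/pUC origin and selected with ampicillin through the bla gene. Remnants of the pUC19 lac region (lac promoter and operator, CAP site, lacZα fragment) are also annotated. The 7,626 nt sequence contains no 2μ or centromeric element, consistent with chromosomal integration rather than episomal maintenance.

According to the depositor's map, the yeast cassette runs from an RPL25 promoter segment (Arm 1) driving Kluyveromyces lactis LEU2 with its own terminator, through the RPL25 terminator (Arm 3) and the replication origin ARS305, to a TEF1 promoter–yEGFP–URA3 terminator reporter unit, and ends with the BTS1 promoter in front of a partial RPL25 coding sequence (Arm 2). The automated annotation agrees with this layout. It finds a LEU2 ORF (matched to the S. cerevisiae protein by homology), the TEF1 promoter, a GFPmut3-type GFP corresponding to yEGFP, and a short URA3 fragment that matches the terminator region. It also detects a single loxP site between LEU2 and the TEF1 promoter, which the depositor notes do not mention.

The arms direct homologous recombination at RPL25, and the layout suggests that this essential ribosomal protein gene is placed under the BTS1 promoter. The record does not explain the amplification mechanism itself. LEU2 provides auxotrophic selection, and yEGFP acts as a fluorescent readout of copy number and expression, presumably occupying the position where a gene of interest would go.
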