Addgene plasmid #185875: pILGFP3AA5
Purpose: (Empty Backbone) A plasmid for in vivo gene amplification (HamAmp) at RPL25 locus (~47 copy)
Depositing lab: Claudia Vickers. Depositing organization: University of Queensland. Publication: An in vivo gene amplification system for high level expression in Saccharomyces cerevisiae. Peng B, Esquirol L, Lu Z, Shen Q, Cheah LC, Howard CB, Scott C, Trau M, Dumsday G, Vickers CE. Nat Commun. 2022 May 24;13(1):2895. doi: 10.1038/s41467-022-30529-8. PubMed 35610221.
Backbone
  Vector backbone: pUC19
  Vector type: Yeast Expression
Growth in bacteria
  Bacterial resistance: Ampicillin, 100 μg/mL
  Growth temperature: 37°C
  Growth strain: DH5alpha
  Copy number: High Copy
Gene/Insert
  Gene/Insert name: None
  Mutation: None
Terms and licenses: Academic/Nonprofit Terms; Industry Terms: Not Available to Industry
Depositor comments: PRPL25(Arm 1)> Kl.LEU2>TKl.LEU2-TRPL25(Arm 3)- ARS305-PTEF1> yEGFP> TURA3-PBTS1> RPL25(partial; Arm2)
How to cite: pILGFP3AA5 was a gift from Claudia Vickers (Addgene plasmid # 185875 ; http://n2t.net/addgene:185875 ; RRID:Addgene_185875)
